Addgene plasmid #139860: pLenti-X1-Neo-HA-UFL1
Purpose: Lentiviral expression of HA-tagged human UFL1
Depositing lab: Jacob Corn. Depositing organization: ETH Zurich (Swiss Federal Institute of Technology). Publication: A Genome-wide ER-phagy Screen Highlights Key Roles of Mitochondrial Metabolism and ER-Resident UFMylation. Liang JR, Lingeman E, Luong T, Ahmed S, Muhar M, Nguyen T, Olzmann JA, Corn JE. Cell. 2020 Mar 19;180(6):1160-1177.e20. doi: 10.1016/j.cell.2020.02.017. Epub 2020 Mar 10. PubMed 32160526.
Backbone
  Vector backbone: pLenti-X1-Neo
  Vector type: Lentiviral
  Selectable markers: Neomycin (select with G418)
Growth in bacteria
  Bacterial resistance: Ampicillin, 100 μg/mL
  Growth temperature: 37°C
  Growth strain: NEB Stable
  Copy number: High Copy
Gene/Insert
  Gene/Insert name: UFL1
  Species: H. sapiens (human)
  Entrez Gene: UFL1 (a.k.a. KIAA0776, Maxer, NLBP, RCAD)
  Tag / fusion protein: HA (N terminal on insert)
  Cloning method: Gibson Cloning
Terms and licenses: Academic/Nonprofit Terms; Industry Terms: Not Available to Industry
How to cite: pLenti-X1-Neo-HA-UFL1 was a gift from Jacob Corn (Addgene plasmid # 139860 ; http://n2t.net/addgene:139860 ; RRID:Addgene_139860)
