[The description below was written by a language model from this plasmid's Addgene catalogue record and pLannotate feature annotations shown in this document.]
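Description:
pLenti-X1-Neo-HA-UFL1 is a lentiviral transfer plasmid of about 11.4 kb, built on the pLenti-X1-Neo backbone, for expressing N-terminally HA-tagged human UFL1 (also known as KIAA0776, Maxer, NLBP or RCAD) in mammalian cells. In bacteria it is maintained as a high-copy plasmid through a ColE1/pUC-type origin and selected with ampicillin via the β-lactamase gene. An f1 origin, an SV40 origin and remnants of a lac/lacZα cloning region are also present in the backbone.

The viral portion has the layout of a third-generation, Tat-independent vector. An RSV promoter replaces the U3 region of a truncated HIV-1 5' LTR and drives genomic RNA production in packaging cells. It is followed by the Ψ packaging signal with a gag fragment, the Rev response element for Rev-dependent nuclear export, and the cPPT/CTS element. The downstream LTR is also annotated as truncated, consistent with a self-inactivating design, and is followed by an SV40 polyadenylation signal.

Between the LTRs, the payload sits between attB1 and attB2 Gateway sites. The human EF-1α promoter drives an HA epitope (annotated as a fragment of 3xHA, so apparently a single copy) placed just upstream of the UFL1 coding sequence, which the record says was inserted by Gibson cloning. A WPRE follows to enhance transcript stability and expression. A separate mouse PGK promoter drives NeoR, allowing G418 selection of transduced cells.

The construct is intended for stable expression of epitope-tagged UFL1. The associated publication concerns ER-phagy and ER-resident UFMylation, which suggests use in detection, rescue or re-expression experiments, although the record does not specify a particular application.
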