Features (pLannotate 1.2.2; 33 found; start..end, strand, type, name):
     26..130     +  promoter       AmpR promoter: bla
    131..991     +  CDS            AmpR: β-lactamase; bla; confers resistance to ampicillin, carbenicillin, and related antibiotics
   1162..1750    +  rep_origin     ori: high-copy-number ColE1/pMB1/pBR322/pUC origin of replication
   1933..2025    +  CDS            lacI (fragment): lac repressor; lacI; The lac repressor binds to the lac operator to inhibit transcription in E. coli. This inhibition can be relieved by adding lactose or isopropyl-β-D-thiogalactopyranoside (IPTG).
   2038..2059    +  protein_bind   CAP binding site: CAP binding activates transcription in the presence of cAMP. E. coli catabolite activator protein
   2074..2104    +  promoter       lac promoter: promoter for the E. coli lac operon
   2108..2130    +  protein_bind   lac operator (fragment): The lac repressor binds to the lac operator to inhibit transcription in E. coli. This inhibition can be relieved by adding lactose or isopropyl-β-D-thiogalactopyranoside (IPTG). lac repressor encoded by lacI
   2173..2191    +  promoter       T3 promoter: promoter for bacteriophage T3 RNA polymerase
   2219..2445    +  promoter       RSV promoter: Rous sarcoma virus enhancer/promoter
   2446..2626    +  LTR            5' LTR (truncated): truncated 5' long terminal repeat (LTR) from HIV-1
   2673..2798    +  misc_feature   HIV-1 Ψ: packaging signal of human immunodeficiency virus type 1
   2782..3145    +  CDS            HIV-1 gag (fragment): gag protein from human immunodeficiency virus 1; gag
   3291..3524    +  misc_feature   RRE: The Rev response element (RRE) of HIV-1 allows for Rev-dependent mRNA export from the nucleus to the cytoplasm.
   3901..4001    +  CDS            Rev (fragment): human immunodeficiency virus 1 (HIV-1) Rev protein; rev; enhances nuclear export of unspliced and incompletely spliced viral mRNAs
   4020..4136    +  misc_feature   cPPT/CTS: central polypurine tract and central termination sequence of HIV-1
   4170..4194    +  protein_bind   attB1: mutant version of attB; recombination site for the Gateway® BP reaction BP Clonase™
   4209..4227    +  enhancer       CMV enhancer (fragment): human cytomegalovirus immediate early enhancer
   4252..4318    +  CDS            small t antigen (fragment): SV40 (simian virus 40) small t antigen
   4325..5503    +  promoter       EF-1α promoter: strong constitutive promoter for human elongation factor EF-1α
   5520..5538    +  promoter       T7 promoter: promoter for bacteriophage T7 RNA polymerase
   5586..5612    +  CDS            3xHA (fragment): three tandem HA epitope tags
   5637..8018    +  CDS            UFL1: UFL1_HUMAN - Also known as KIAA0776 From Homo sapiens (Human).
   8027..8051    -  protein_bind   attB2: mutant version of attB; recombination site for the Gateway® BP reaction BP Clonase™
   8082..8670    +  misc_feature   WPRE: woodchuck hepatitis virus posttranscriptional regulatory element
   8721..9220    +  promoter       PGK promoter: mouse phosphoglycerate kinase 1 promoter
   9234..10037   +  CDS            NeoR/KanR: aminoglycoside phosphotransferase from Tn5; aph(3')-II (or nptII); confers resistance to neomycin, kanamycin, and G418 (Geneticin®)
  10111..10248   +  CDS            nef (fragment): NEF_HV1LA - Experimental evidence at protein level: Swiss-Prot protein existence level 1. Extracellular Nef protein targets CD4(+) T-lymphocytes for apoptosis by interacting with CXCR4 surface receptors. From Human immunodeficiency virus type 1 group M subtype B (isolate Lai) (HIV-1).
  10234..10414   +  LTR            5' LTR (truncated): truncated 5' long terminal repeat (LTR) from HIV-1
  10486..10607   +  polyA_signal   SV40 poly(A) signal: SV40 polyadenylation signal
  10647..10782   +  rep_origin     SV40 ori: SV40 origin of replication
  10803..10821   -  promoter       T7 promoter: promoter for bacteriophage T7 RNA polymerase
  10829..10984   +  CDS            lacZα (fragment): LacZα fragment of β-galactosidase; lacZ fragment
  10989..11417   +  rep_origin     f1 ori (sequence partly withheld): f1 bacteriophage origin of replication; arrow indicates direction of (+) strand synthesis
>Addgene plasmid #139860 | pLenti-X1-Neo-HA-UFL1 | addgene full sequence | sequence record 275662 | Addgene NGS Result
AGGTGGCACTTTTCGGGGAAATGTGCGCGGAACCCCTATTTGTTTATTTTTCTAAATACATTCAAATATG
TATCCGCTCATGAGACAATAACCCTGATAAATGCTTCAATAATATTGAAAAAGGAAGAGTATGAGTATTC
AACATTTCCGTGTCGCCCTTATTCCCTTTTTTGCGGCATTTTGCCTTCCTGTTTTTGCTCACCCAGAAAC
GCTGGTGAAAGTAAAAGATGCTGAAGATCAGTTGGGTGCACGAGTGGGTTACATCGAACTGGATCTCAAC
AGCGGTAAGATCCTTGAGAGTTTTCGCCCCGAAGAACGTTTTCCAATGATGAGCACTTTTAAAGTTCTGC
TATGTGGCGCGGTATTATCCCGTATTGACGCCGGGCAAGAGCAACTCGGTCGCCGCATACACTATTCTCA
GAATGACTTGGTTGAGTACTCACCAGTCACAGAAAAGCATCTTACGGATGGCATGACAGTAAGAGAATTA
TGCAGTGCTGCCATAACCATGAGTGATAACACTGCGGCCAACTTACTTCTGACAACGATCGGAGGACCGA
AGGAGCTAACCGCTTTTTTGCACAACATGGGGGATCATGTAACTCGCCTTGATCGTTGGGAACCGGAGCT
GAATGAAGCCATACCAAACGACGAGCGTGACACCACGATGCCTGTAGCAATGGCAACAACGTTGCGCAAA
CTATTAACTGGCGAACTACTTACTCTAGCTTCCCGGCAACAATTAATAGACTGGATGGAGGCGGATAAAG
TTGCAGGACCACTTCTGCGCTCGGCCCTTCCGGCTGGCTGGTTTATTGCTGATAAATCTGGAGCCGGTGA
GCGTGGGTCTCGCGGTATCATTGCAGCACTGGGGCCAGATGGTAAGCCCTCCCGTATCGTAGTTATCTAC
ACGACGGGGAGTCAGGCAACTATGGATGAACGAAATAGACAGATCGCTGAGATAGGTGCCTCACTGATTA
AGCATTGGTAACTGTCAGACCAAGTTTACTCATATATACTTTAGATTGATTTAAAACTTCATTTTTAATT
TAAAAGGATCTAGGTGAAGATCCTTTTTGATAATCTCATGACCAAAATCCCTTAACGTGAGTTTTCGTTC
CACTGAGCGTCAGACCCCGTAGAAAAGATCAAAGGATCTTCTTGAGATCCTTTTTTTCTGCGCGTAATCT
GCTGCTTGCAAACAAAAAAACCACCGCTACCAGCGGTGGTTTGTTTGCCGGATCAAGAGCTACCAACTCT
TTTTCCGAAGGTAACTGGCTTCAGCAGAGCGCAGATACCAAATACTGTTCTTCTAGTGTAGCCGTAGTTA
GGCCACCACTTCAAGAACTCTGTAGCACCGCCTACATACCTCGCTCTGCTAATCCTGTTACCAGTGGCTG
CTGCCAGTGGCGATAAGTCGTGTCTTACCGGGTTGGACTCAAGACGATAGTTACCGGATAAGGCGCAGCG
GTCGGGCTGAACGGGGGGTTCGTGCACACAGCCCAGCTTGGAGCGAACGACCTACACCGAACTGAGATAC
CTACAGCGTGAGCTATGAGAAAGCGCCACGCTTCCCGAAGGGAGAAAGGCGGACAGGTATCCGGTAAGCG
GCAGGGTCGGAACAGGAGAGCGCACGAGGGAGCTTCCAGGGGGAAACGCCTGGTATCTTTATAGTCCTGT
CGGGTTTCGCCACCTCTGACTTGAGCGTCGATTTTTGTGATGCTCGTCAGGGGGGCGGAGCCTATGGAAA
AACGCCAGCAACGCGGCCTTTTTACGGTTCCTGGCCTTTTGCTGGCCTTTTGCTCACATGTTCTTTCCTG
CGTTATCCCCTGATTCTGTGGATAACCGTATTACCGCCTTTGAGTGAGCTGATACCGCTCGCCGCAGCCG
AACGACCGAGCGCAGCGAGTCAGTGAGCGAGGAAGCGGAAGAGCGCCCAATACGCAAACCGCCTCTCCCC
GCGCGTTGGCCGATTCATTAATGCAGCTGGCACGACAGGTTTCCCGACTGGAAAGCGGGCAGTGAGCGCA
ACGCAATTAATGTGAGTTAGCTCACTCATTAGGCACCCCAGGCTTTACACTTTATGCTTCCGGCTCGTAT
GTTGTGTGGAATTGTGAGCGGATAACAATTTCACACAGGAAACAGCTATGACCATGATTACGCCAAGCGC
GCAATTAACCCTCACTAAAGGGAACAAAAGCTGGAGCTGCAAGCTTAATGTAGTCTTATGCAATACTCTT
GTAGTCTTGCAACATGGTAACGATGAGTTAGCAACATGCCTTACAAGGAGAGAAAAAGCACCGTGCATGC
CGATTGGTGGAAGTAAGGTGGTACGATCGTGCCTTATTAGGAAGGCAACAGACGGGTCTGACATGGATTG
GACGAACCACTGAATTGCCGCATTGCAGAGATATTGTATTTAAGTGCCTAGCTCGATACATAAACGGGTC
TCTCTGGTTAGACCAGATCTGAGCCTGGGAGCTCTCTGGCTAACTAGGGAACCCACTGCTTAAGCCTCAA
TAAAGCTTGCCTTGAGTGCTTCAAGTAGTGTGTGCCCGTCTGTTGTGTGACTCTGGTAACTAGAGATCCC
TCAGACCCTTTTAGTCAGTGTGGAAAATCTCTAGCAGTGGCGCCCGAACAGGGACTTGAAAGCGAAAGGG
AAACCAGAGGAGCTCTCTCGACGCAGGACTCGGCTTGCTGAAGCGCGCACGGCAAGAGGCGAGGGGCGGC
GACTGGTGAGTACGCCAAAAATTTTGACTAGCGGAGGCTAGAAGGAGAGAGATGGGTGCGAGAGCGTCAG
TATTAAGCGGGGGAGAATTAGATCGCGATGGGAAAAAATTCGGTTAAGGCCAGGGGGAAAGAAAAAATAT
AAATTAAAACATATAGTATGGGCAAGCAGGGAGCTAGAACGATTCGCAGTTAATCCTGGCCTGTTAGAAA
CATCAGAAGGCTGTAGACAAATACTGGGACAGCTACAACCATCCCTTCAGACAGGATCAGAAGAACTTAG
ATCATTATATAATACAGTAGCAACCCTCTATTGTGTGCATCAAAGGATAGAGATAAAAGACACCAAGGAA
GCTTTAGACAAGATAGAGGAAGAGCAAAACAAAAGTAAGACCACCGCACAGCAAGCGGCCGCTGATCTTC
AGACCTGGAGGAGGAGATATGAGGGACAATTGGAGAAGTGAATTATATAAATATAAAGTAGTAAAAATTG
AACCATTAGGAGTAGCACCCACCAAGGCAAAGAGAAGAGTGGTGCAGAGAGAAAAAAGAGCAGTGGGAAT
AGGAGCTTTGTTCCTTGGGTTCTTGGGAGCAGCAGGAAGCACTATGGGCGCAGCGTCAATGACGCTGACG
GTACAGGCCAGACAATTATTGTCTGGTATAGTGCAGCAGCAGAACAATTTGCTGAGGGCTATTGAGGCGC
AACAGCATCTGTTGCAACTCACAGTCTGGGGCATCAAGCAGCTCCAGGCAAGAATCCTGGCTGTGGAAAG
ATACCTAAAGGATCAACAGCTCCTGGGGATTTGGGGTTGCTCTGGAAAACTCATTTGCACCACTGCTGTG
CCTTGGAATGCTAGTTGGAGTAATAAATCTCTGGAACAGATTTGGAATCACACGACCTGGATGGAGTGGG
ACAGAGAAATTAACAATTACACAAGCTTAATACACTCCTTAATTGAAGAATCGCAAAACCAGCAAGAAAA
GAATGAACAAGAATTATTGGAATTAGATAAATGGGCAAGTTTGTGGAATTGGTTTAACATAACAAATTGG
CTGTGGTATATAAAATTATTCATAATGATAGTAGGAGGCTTGGTAGGTTTAAGAATAGTTTTTGCTGTAC
TTTCTATAGTGAATAGAGTTAGGCAGGGATATTCACCATTATCGTTTCAGACCCACCTCCCAACCCCGAG
GGGACCCGACAGGCCCGAAGGAATAGAAGAAGAAGGTGGAGAGAGAGACAGAGACAGATCCATTCGATTA
GTGAACGGATCTCGACGGTATCGGTTAACTTTTAAAAGAAAAGGGGGGATTGGGGGGTACAGTGCAGGGG
AAAGAATAGTAGACATAATAGCAACAGACATACAAACTAAAGAATTACAAAAACAAATTACAAAATTCAA
AATTTTATCGTCCAGTGTGGTGGAATTCTGCAGATATCAACAAGTTTGTACAAAAAAGCAGGCTCCACCA
TGGGAACCGACATTGATTATTGACTAGGCTTTTGCAAAAAGCTTTGCAAAGATGGATAAAGTTTTAAACA
GAGAGGAATCTTTGCAGCTAATGGACCTTCTAGGTCTTGAAAGGAGTGGGAATTGGCTCCGGTGCCCGTC
AGTGGGCAGAGCGCACATCGCCCACAGTCCCCGAGAAGTTGGGGGGAGGGGTCGGCAATTGAACCGGTGC
CTAGAGAAGGTGGCGCGGGGTAAACTGGGAAAGTGATGTCGTGTACTGGCTCCGCCTTTTTCCCGAGGGT
GGGGGAGAACCGTATATAAGTGCAGTAGTCGCCGTGAACGTTCTTTTTCGCAACGGGTTTGCCGCCAGAA
CACAGGTAAGTGCCGTGTGTGGTTCCCGCGGGCCTGGCCTCTTTACGGGTTATGGCCCTTGCGTGCCTTG
AATTACTTCCACCTGGCTGCAGTACGTGATTCTTGATCCCGAGCTTCGGGTTGGAAGTGGGTGGGAGAGT
TCGAGGCCTTGCGCTTAAGGAGCCCCTTCGCCTCGTGCTTGAGTTGAGGCCTGGCCTGGGCGCTGGGGCC
GCCGCGTGCGAATCTGGTGGCACCTTCGCGCCTGTCTCGCTGCTTTCGATAAGTCTCTAGCCATTTAAAA
TTTTTGATGACCTGCTGCGACGCTTTTTTTCTGGCAAGATAGTCTTGTAAATGCGGGCCAAGATCTGCAC
ACTGGTATTTCGGTTTTTGGGGCCGCGGGCGGCGACGGGGCCCGTGCGTCCCAGCGCACATGTTCGGCGA
GGCGGGGCCTGCGAGCGCGGCCACCGAGAATCGGACGGGGGTAGTCTCAAGCTGGCCGGCCTGCTCTGGT
GCCTGGCCTCGCGCCGCCGTGTATCGCCCCGCCCTGGGCGGCAAGGCTGGCCCGGTCGGCACCAGTTGCG
TGAGCGGAAAGATGGCCGCTTCCCGGCCCTGCTGCAGGGAGCTCAAAATGGAGGACGCGGCGCTCGGGAG
AGCGGGCGGGTGAGTCACCCACACAAAGGAAAAGGGCCTTTCCGTCCTCAGCCGTCGCTTCATGTGACTC
CACGGAGTACCGGGCGCCGTCCAGGCACCTCGATTAGTTCTCGAGCTTTTGGAGTACGTCGTCTTTAGGT
TGGGGGGAGGGGTTTTATGCGATGGAGTTTCCCCACACTGAGTGGGTGGAGACTGAAGTTAGGCCAGCTT
GGCACTTGATGTAATTCTCCTTGGAATTTGCCCTTTTTGAGTTTGGATCTTGGTTCATTCTCAAGCCTCA
GACAGTGGTTCAAAGTTTTTTTCTTCCATTTCAGGTGTCGTGAGGAATTAGCTTGGTACTAATACGACTC
ACTATAGGGAGACCCAAGCTGGCTAGGTAAGCTTGGTACCGAGCTCGGATCCATGTACCCATACGATGTT
CCAGATTACGCTGGTGGATCTGGAGGTTCTGGTGGAATGGCGGACGCCTGGGAAGAGATTAGGCGGTTGG
CGGCCGACTTCCAGCGGGCGCAGTTCGCCGAGGCCACGCAGAGGTTGTCCGAGCGGAACTGCATTGAGAT
TGTTAATAAATTGATTGCTCAGAAACAGCTAGAAGTAGTTCATACACTCGATGGAAAGGAATATATTACT
CCAGCCCAAATTAGTAAAGAAATGAGAGATGAGCTACATGTCCGAGGTGGTCGAGTAAACATTGTTGATC
TACAACAGGTAATTAATGTGGACCTGATTCATATTGAAAATAGAATTGGTGACATTATTAAATCAGAAAA
GCATGTTCAGTTAGTGTTGGGACAACTGATAGATGAGAATTATTTGGATCGGTTGGCAGAAGAGGTCAAT
GATAAATTGCAAGAAAGTGGTCAGGTCACCATATCAGAACTGTGTAAAACTTATGATCTTCCTGGGAACT
TTCTGACACAGGCACTAACTCAGCGACTTGGTAGAATTATCAGTGGACATATTGATCTTGATAATAGAGG
AGTAATTTTTACGGAAGCTTTTGTAGCTCGACATAAAGCACGTATCCGTGGACTATTCAGTGCTATTACC
CGGCCTACAGCTGTGAATTCTTTGATTTCAAAATATGGATTTCAGGAGCAGCTTCTTTACTCTGTGCTTG
AGGAACTTGTTAATAGCGGACGCTTACGAGGCACTGTGGTTGGTGGGAGACAGGATAAAGCTGTGTTTGT
CCCTGACATCTACTCCAGGACACAGAGTACTTGGGTGGATTCCTTTTTCAGGCAGAATGGCTATCTAGAA
TTTGATGCTTTGTCCAGACTTGGAATCCCAGATGCTGTAAGCTACATAAAGAAAAGATATAAGACTACAC
AACTCTTGTTTTTGAAAGCAGCTTGTGTTGGTCAAGGACTTGTGGATCAAGTGGAAGCATCAGTAGAAGA
AGCCATCAGCTCTGGAACATGGGTTGATATTGCACCTCTGCTACCCACTTCTTTATCAGTTGAAGATGCT
GCCATATTGCTTCAGCAGGTGATGAGGGCATTCAGCAAACAGGCCTCAACTGTAGTCTTTAGCGACACTG
TTGTAGTCAGTGAAAAATTTATAAATGACTGTACAGAACTGTTCCGTGAGCTGATGCACCAGAAAGCTGA
AAAGGAAATGAAAAATAATCCTGTGCATTTAATCACTGAAGAAGATCTGAAACAAATCTCCACTTTAGAA
AGCGTTAGTACAAGTAAAAAGGATAAAAAAGATGAGCGAAGAAGGAAAGCAACAGAGGGCAGTGGAAGCA
TGAGAGGAGGAGGTGGGGGCAATGCCAGAGAGTACAAAATTAAAAAAGTCAAGAAGAAAGGAAGAAAAGA
TGATGATAGTGATGATGAATCTCAATCATCCCACACTGGAAAGAAGAAGCCAGAGATCAGTTTTATGTTC
CAGGATGAGATTGAAGATTTTTTAAGAAAACACATACAAGATGCCCCTGAGGAGTTTATTTCGGAACTTG
CTGAGTACTTAATAAAACCTCTTAATAAAACTTATCTCGAGGTGGTACGTTCAGTATTCATGTCTTCAAC
AACTTCTGCTTCTGGGACGGGCAGAAAACGCACAATCAAGGACTTGCAAGAAGAAGTTTCAAACCTGTAC
AATAACATTAGGTTATTTGAAAAAGGGATGAAGTTTTTTGCAGATGACACACAGGCTGCTCTTACCAAAC
ACTTGCTGAAGTCAGTGTGTACTGATATCACTAACCTCATTTTCAACTTCTTAGCTTCGGATTTAATGAT
GGCAGTAGACGATCCTGCAGCCATTACAAGTGAAATAAGAAAGAAAATTTTAAGTAAATTATCAGAAGAA
ACCAAAGTAGCTCTTACAAAACTCCATAACTCTCTGAATGAAAAGAGCATAGAAGACTTTATTTCTTGTC
TGGATTCTGCAGCAGAAGCTTGTGATATTATGGTGAAAAGGGGAGACAAAAAAAGGGAAAGACAGATACT
GTTCCAACATCGACAAGCACTGGCTGAACAGCTAAAGGTCACAGAAGACCCTGCTCTTATTCTGCACCTC
ACATCAGTCCTGTTGTTTCAGTTTTCAACCCACAGCATGCTCCATGCACCTGGAAGATGTGTCCCACAGA
TCATTGCTTTTCTTAATAGTAAAATTCCAGAGGATCAGCATGCTCTTTTGGTAAAGTATCAAGGTTTGGT
TGTAAAGCAGCTAGTCAGTCAAAGTAAGAAGACTGGGCAGGGAGATTATCCCTTGAATAATGAATTAGAC
AAAGAACAAGAAGATGTTGCCAGTACTACTCGTAAAGAGCTTCAAGAACTTTCTTCATCCATTAAAGACC
TTGTTCTCAAATCTAGGAAATCATCTGTGACGGAAGAGTAATCTAGACCCAGCTTTCTTGTACAAAGTGG
TTGATATCCAGCACAGTGGCGGCCGCTCGACAATCAACCTCTGGATTACAAAATTTGTGAAAGATTGACT
GGTATTCTTAACTATGTTGCTCCTTTTACGCTATGTGGATACGCTGCTTTAATGCCTTTGTATCATGCTA
TTGCTTCCCGTATGGCTTTCATTTTCTCCTCCTTGTATAAATCCTGGTTGCTGTCTCTTTATGAGGAGTT
GTGGCCCGTTGTCAGGCAACGTGGCGTGGTGTGCACTGTGTTTGCTGACGCAACCCCCACTGGTTGGGGC
ATTGCCACCACCTGTCAGCTCCTTTCCGGGACTTTCGCTTTCCCCCTCCCTATTGCCACGGCGGAACTCA
TCGCCGCCTGCCTTGCCCGCTGCTGGACAGGGGCTCGGCTGTTGGGCACTGACAATTCCGTGGTGTTGTC
GGGGAAGCTGACGTCCTTTCCATGGCTGCTCGCCTGTGTTGCCACCTGGATTCTGCGCGGGACGTCCTTC
TGCTACGTCCCTTCGGCCCTCAATCCAGCGGACCTTCCTTCCCGCGGCCTGCTGCCGGCTCTGCGGCCTC
TTCCGCGTCTTCGCCTTCGCCCTCAGACGAGTCGGATCTCCCTTTGGGCCGCCTCCCCGCCTGGACCTGC
AGGATTCTGCAGATATCCGGACTAGTGATCTAATTCTACCGGGTAGGGGAGGCGCTTTTCCCAAGGCAGT
CTGGAGCATGCGCTTTAGCAGCCCCGCTGGGCACTTGGCGCTACACAAGTGGCCTCTGGCCTCGCACACA
TTCCACATCCACCGGTAGGCGCCAACCGGCTCCGTTCTTTGGTGGCCCCTTCGCGCCACCTTCTACTCCT
CCCCTAGTCAGGAAGTTCCCCCCCGCCCCGCAGCTCGCGTCGTGCAGGACGTGACAAATGGAAGTAGCAC
GTCTCACTAGTCTCGTGCAGATGGACAGCACCGCTGAGCAATGGAAGCGGGTAGGCCTTTGGGGCAGCGG
CCAATAGCAGCTTTGCTCCTTCGCTTTCTGGGCTCAGAGGCTGGGAAGGGGTGGGTCCGGGGGCGGGCTC
AGGGGCGGGCTCAGGGGCGGGGCGGGCGCCCGAAGGTCCTCCGGAGGCCCGGCATTCTGCACGCTTCAAA
AGCGCACGTCTGCCGCGCTGTTCTCCTCTTCCTCATCTCCGGGCCTTTCGACCTGCAGCCAATATGGGAT
CGGCCATTGAACAAGATGGATTGCACGCAGGTTCTCCGGCCGCTTGGGTGGAGAGGCTATTCGGCTATGA
CTGGGCACAACAGACAATCGGCTGCTCTGATGCCGCCGTGTTCCGGCTGTCAGCGCAGGGGCGCCCGGTT
CTTTTTGTCAAGACCGACCTGTCCGGTGCCCTGAATGAACTGCAGGACGAGGCAGCGCGGCTATCGTGGC
TGGCCACGACGGGCGTTCCTTGCGCAGCTGTGCTCGACGTTGTCACTGAAGCGGGAAGGGACTGGCTGCT
ATTGGGCGAAGTGCCGGGGCAGGATCTCCTGTCATCTCACCTTGCTCCTGCCGAGAAAGTATCCATCATG
GCTGATGCAATGCGGCGGCTGCATACGCTTGATCCGGCTACCTGCCCATTCGACCACCAAGCGAAACATC
GCATCGAGCGAGCACGTACTCGGATGGAAGCCGGTCTTGTCGATCAGGATGATCTGGACGAAGAGCATCA
GGGGCTCGCGCCAGCCGAACTGTTCGCCAGGCTCAAGGCGCGCATGCCCGACGGCGAGGATCTCGTCGTG
ACCCATGGCGATGCCTGCTTGCCGAATATCATGGTGGAAAATGGCCGCTTTTCTGGATTCATCGACTGTG
GCCGGCTGGGTGTGGCGGACCGCTATCAGGACATAGCGTTGGCTACCCGTGATATTGCTGAAGAGCTTGG
CGGCGAATGGGCTGACCGCTTCCTCGTGCTTTACGGTATCGCCGCTCCCGATTCGCAGCGCATCGCCTTC
TATCGCCTTCTTGACGAGTTCTTCTGAACGCGTCGCCCGCCCCACGACCCGCAGCGCCCGACCGAAAGGA
GCGCACGACCCCATGCATCTCGAGGGCCCGGTACCTTTAAGACCAATGACTTACAAGGCAGCTGTAGATC
TTAGCCACTTTTTAAAAGAAAAGGGGGGACTGGAAGGGCTAGCTCACTCCCAACGAAGACAAGATCTGCT
TTTTGCTTGTACTGGGTCTCTCTGGTTAGACCAGATCTGAGCCTGGGAGCTCTCTGGCTAACTAGGGAAC
CCACTGCTTAAGCCTCAATAAAGCTTGCCTTGAGTGCTTCAAGTAGTGTGTGCCCGTCTGTTGTGTGACT
CTGGTAACTAGAGATCCCTCAGACCCTTTTAGTCAGTGTGGAAAATCTCTAGCAGTAGTAGTTCATGTCA
TCTTATTATTCAGTATTTATAACTTGCAAAGAAATGAATATCAGAGAGTGAGAGGAACTTGTTTATTGCA
GCTTATAATGGTTACAAATAAAGCAATAGCATCACAAATTTCACAAATAAAGCATTTTTTTCACTGCATT
CTAGTTGTGGTTTGTCCAAACTCATCAATGTATCTTATCATGTCTGGCTCTAGCTATCCCGCCCCTAACT
CCGCCCATCCCGCCCCTAACTCCGCCCAGTTCCGCCCATTCTCCGCCCCATGGCTGACTAATTTTTTTTA
TTTATGCAGAGGCCGAGGCCGCCTCGGCCTCTGAGCTATTCCAGAAGTAGTGAGGAGGCTTTTTTGGAGG
CCTAGGGACGTACCCAATTCGCCCTATAGTGAGTCGTATTACGCGCGCTCACTGGCCGTCGTTTTACAAC
GTCGTGACTGGGAAAACCCTGGCGTTACCCAACTTAATCGCCTTGCAGCACATCCCCCTTTCGCCAGCTG
GCGTAATAGCGAAGAGGCCCGCACCGATCGCCCTTCCCAACAGTTGCGCAGCCTGAATGGCGAATGGG
[124 nt withheld, positions 10989-11112]
C
[91 nt withheld, positions 11114-11204]
A
[49 nt withheld, positions 11206-11254]
CCTTTGACGTTGGAGTCCACGTTCTTT
[37 nt withheld, positions 11282-11318]
ACCCTATCTCGGTCTATTCTTTTGATTTATAAGGGATTTTGCCGATTTCGGCCTATTGGTTAAAAAATGA
GCTGATTTAACAAAAATTTAACGCGAATTTTAACAAAATATTAACGCTTACAATTT
